Addgene plasmid #92258: pMCh-607
Purpose: Plasmid for expression of NHA-tagged human TNRC6C CED 7W7A with seven mutated W-motifs in mammalian cells
Depositing lab: Marina Chekulaeva & Witold Filipowicz. Depositing organization: Friedrich Miescher Institute for Biomedical Research. Publication: miRNA repression involves GW182-mediated recruitment of CCR4-NOT through conserved W-containing motifs. Chekulaeva M, Mathys H, Zipprich JT, Attig J, Colic M, Parker R, Filipowicz W. Nat Struct Mol Biol. 2011 Oct 7;18(11):1218-26. doi: 10.1038/nsmb.2166. PubMed 21984184.
Backbone
  Vector backbone: pCiNeo-NHA
  Backbone size w/o insert (bp): 5622
  Total vector size (bp): 6591
  Vector type: Mammalian Expression
Growth in bacteria
  Bacterial resistance: Ampicillin, 100 μg/mL
  Growth temperature: 37°C
  Growth strain: DH5alpha
  Copy number: High Copy
Gene/Insert
  Gene/Insert name: TNRC6C CED
  Species: H. sapiens (human)
  Insert size (bp): 969
  Mutation: C-terminal effector domain (CED): aa 1369-1690 with the following point mutations: W1445A; W1487A;W1494A; W1504A; W1605A; W1648A; W1659A
  GenBank ID: NM_001142640.1
  Entrez Gene: TNRC6C
  Promoter: CMV
  Tag / fusion protein: NHA (N terminal on backbone)
  Cloning method: Unknown
  Sequencing primers: 5′ CACAGGTGTCCACTCCCAGTTC; 3′ ACTGCATTCTAGTTGTGGTTTGTCC
Terms and licenses: Academic/Nonprofit Terms; Industry Terms: Not Available to Industry
How to cite: pMCh-607 was a gift from Marina Chekulaeva & Witold Filipowicz (Addgene plasmid # 92258 ; http://n2t.net/addgene:92258 ; RRID:Addgene_92258)
