[The description below was written by a language model from this plasmid's Addgene catalogue record and pLannotate feature annotations shown in this document.]
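Description:
pMCh-607 is a mammalian expression plasmid built on the pCiNeo-NHA backbone (6,591 bp in total, with a 969 bp insert) that produces a mutant fragment of human TNRC6C, one of the GW182-family scaffold proteins that act with Argonaute proteins in miRNA-mediated silencing. It is maintained in E. coli through a high-copy ColE1/pUC-type origin and ampicillin resistance (AmpR with its bla promoter), and it also carries an f1 origin. A separate cassette in which the SV40 enhancer/early promoter drives a neomycin phosphotransferase gene ending in a synthetic poly(A) signal would allow G418-type selection of transfected mammalian cells.

The expression unit runs from the CMV enhancer and immediate early promoter through a chimeric β-globin/immunoglobulin intron, which generally improves mRNA processing and expression, and then a T7 promoter, into the tagged open reading frame. An SV40 poly(A) signal lies just beyond the end of the insert, although the feature table annotates it on the strand opposite the coding sequence. The N-terminal "NHA" tag, supplied by the backbone, is annotated as a fragment of the bacteriophage lambda N protein followed by an HA epitope. The lambda N peptide is commonly used to tether a fusion protein to reporter mRNAs carrying boxB hairpins, while HA permits detection, though the record does not describe the assay itself. The insert encodes the C-terminal effector domain (CED, residues 1369–1690) with seven tryptophans changed to alanine (W1445A, W1487A, W1494A, W1504A, W1605A, W1648A, W1659A), disrupting its W-containing motifs. The associated study links such motifs to GW182-mediated recruitment of the CCR4-NOT deadenylase complex, so this 7W7A construct most likely serves as a loss-of-function comparison to the wild-type CED in repression experiments.
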