Features (pLannotate 1.2.2; 21 found; start..end, strand, type, name):
    268..319     +  misc_feature   bom (fragment): basis of mobility region from pBR322
    347..775     -  rep_origin     f1 ori (sequence partly withheld): f1 bacteriophage origin of replication; arrow indicates direction of (+) strand synthesis
    779..846     -  CDS            lacZα (fragment): LacZα fragment of β-galactosidase; lacZ fragment
    870..938     +  CDS            large T antigen (fragment): large T antigen from SV40 (simian virus 40)
    961..1082    +  polyA_signal   SV40 poly(A) signal: SV40 polyadenylation signal
   1100..1117    +  promoter       T3 promoter (fragment): promoter for bacteriophage T3 RNA polymerase
   1161..2126    -  CDS            TNRC6C (fragment): TNR6C_HUMAN - Also known as KIAA1582. Experimental evidence at protein level: Swiss-Prot protein existence level 1. Plays a role in RNA-mediated gene silencing by micro-RNAs (miRNAs). Required for miRNA-dependent translational repression of complementary mRNAs by argonaute family proteins. As scaffoldng protein associates with argonaute proteins bound to partially complementary mRNAs and simultaneously can recruit CCR4-NOT and PAN deadenylase complexes. From Homo sapiens (Human).
   2153..2180    -  CDS            3xHA (fragment): three tandem HA epitope tags
   2208..2282    -  CDS            N (fragment): REGN_LAMBD - Experimental evidence at protein level: Swiss-Prot protein existence level 1. Plays a role as a transcriptional antitermination factor that allows the virus to initiate its lytic phase. Activates expression of the delayed viral early genes by modifying host RNA polymerase (RNAP) into a form that is resistant to termination signals. This antitermination function requires the host NusA protein which serves to stabilize the interaction between antitermination protein N and host RNA polymerase. From Escherichia phage lambda (Bacteriophage lambda).
   2292..2310    -  promoter       T7 promoter: promoter for bacteriophage T7 RNA polymerase
   2355..2487    -  intron         chimeric intron: chimera between introns from human β-globin and immunoglobulin heavy chain genes
   2648..2859    -  promoter       CMV promoter: human cytomegalovirus (CMV) immediate early promoter
   2860..3237    -  enhancer       CMV enhancer: human cytomegalovirus immediate early enhancer
   3450..4038    -  rep_origin     ori: high-copy-number ColE1/pMB1/pBR322/pUC origin of replication
   4209..5069    -  CDS            AmpR: β-lactamase; bla; confers resistance to ampicillin, carbenicillin, and related antibiotics
   5070..5174    -  promoter       AmpR promoter: bla
   5269..5304    +  CDS            rop (fragment): Rop protein, which maintains plasmids at low copy number; rop
   5406..5460    +  misc_feature   bom (fragment): basis of mobility region from pBR322
   5480..5528    -  polyA_signal   poly(A) signal: synthetic polyadenylation signal
   5595..6386    -  CDS            neo: KKA2_KLEPN - Also known as kan, nptII. Experimental evidence at protein level: Swiss-Prot protein existence level 1. Resistance to kanamycin, neomycin, paromomycin, ribostamycin, butirosin and gentamicin B. From Klebsiella pneumoniae.
   6437..203     -  promoter       SV40 promoter (across the origin): SV40 enhancer and early promoter
>Addgene plasmid #92258 | pMCh-607 | addgene full sequence | sequence record 194475 | Addgene NGS Result
GAGTTAGGGGCGGGACTATGGTTGCTGACTAATTGAGATGCATGCTTTGCATACTTCTGCCTGCTGGGGA
GCCTGGGGACTTTCCACACCTGGTTGCTGACTAATTGAGATGCATGCTTTGCATACTTCTGCCTGCTGGG
GAGCCTGGGGACTTTCCACACCCTAACTGACACACATTCCACAGCTGGTTCTTTCCGCCTCAGAAGGTAC
CTAACCAAGTTCCTCTTTCAGAGGTTATTTCAGGCCATGGTGCTGCGCAGATCCGCGTATGCGGTGTGAA
ATACCGCACAGATGCGTAAGGAGAAAATACCGCATCAGGAAATTGTAAGCGTTAATATTTTGTTAAAATT
CGCGTTAAATTTTTGTTAAATCAGCTCATTTTTTAACCAATAGGCCGAAATCGGCAAAATCCCTTATAAA
TCAAAAGAATAGACCGAGATAGGGT
[37 nt withheld, positions 446-482]
AAAGAACGTGGACTCCAACGTCAAAGG
[49 nt withheld, positions 510-558]
T
[91 nt withheld, positions 560-650]
G
[124 nt withheld, positions 652-775]
CCATTCGCCATTCAGGCTGCGCAACTGTTGGGAAGGGCGATCGGTGCGGGCCTCTTCGCTATTACGCCAG
CCCGGATCGATCCTTATCGGATTTTACCACATTTGTAGAGGTTTTACTTGCTTTAAAAAACCTCCCACAT
CTCCCCCTGAACCTGAAACATAAAATGAATGCAATTGTTGTTGTTAACTTGTTTATTGCAGCTTATAATG
GTTACAAATAAAGCAATAGCATCACAAATTTCACAAATAAAGCATTTTTTTCACTGCATTCTAGTTGTGG
TTTGTCCAAACTCATCAATGTATCTTATCATGTCTGCTCGAAGCATTAACCCTCACTAAAGGGAAGCGGC
CGCGGCTCTCCTGGTGCTGATGATGGCAGCGCCTACAGGGACTCCCCGCTGAGCAGGTCCCCAGGCAGCA
GGGTGGTTAGCGGCGTGGGGCTGCCTATCACCCTGCTGTCGTCGGCGCTGGGCGGGCCGGCCAGGCTGCT
GGAGTACTGGGGCACCCCGCCGGCCAGCAGCTCACTGCTCCCCTTGCCACCCAGGCACGGGGCGTTCCAG
TGGCCAGCGTCGCTGCGTACCAGGCCATGGGAGCTGCCCGCTGCGCTGAGCCGCGGCTGGCTGGACGCGC
TGCTGGACTGGGCGCTGGAAGTGGGTGGCAGCGCCTGGCCTTGGGCTAAGAAGCGATTCACTTCTTCTTC
ACCAGCGAACTCGGCCAGGATGGTAGTGTTTCCCAGGACGCACATGTGCAGAGACTTCTGGGCCTTGGCA
GCCTCCTCCTTGGAGCTGTACCGGACCACAGCATTGCCTTGAGTCAGATTCAGGTGGAATGTGATAAGAG
GCCCATGTTGCAAACACAATGTCCGCAGTGTAGAACCATCAATCTGGGGAGTGAGGTTTCGAAGAACGAG
CCAGCTGCTGGTTCTTCCTGAGGTGTCGGTGCTGGCGGCAGAACCCGAGGAGTAGGAGCTGGTGGCGCCG
AGGGGGCTGGCACCGGCGGTGGAGGAGGGCTTGGGATTGGTTAACCCTGGAGGTGGCCTCGTGGGTGCAG
TACTGTTTCTGGGCACCTTCCATAGTTCATGAGACAGAGAGGCTTGCGTGTGGGAGGTAGGGCCAGAGGA
GGCCGTCGATTTGATGTCTGACAGTTTACCTCCACTCTTGAGGAGGTAGCGGTTGACATCCTGGATGGTG
GTGTTGATGGTAGGCCCAGTGGGGACACTGCCAGGAGTGACGTCAGGGTCATTCTCAGGGTCAATATTCT
GCAGTCCTTTCCATGGAACTCCCGGATGGAATTCTGGGGGCCAGTTGATGCTAGAGCCATTTGAGATTTT
ATCACTGTCAGATTTGGCACGGAATTCGACGGGATCCGCGTCGAGTGAAGCGTAATCTGGAACATCATAT
GGGTAGGCCATGGTGTAAGCTTGGGCAGCCTCGAGCGGTGGGTTTGCAGCTTTCCATTGAGCTTGTTTCT
CAGCGCGACGCTCACGTCGTCGTGTTTGTGCGTCCATGGTGGCTAGCCTATAGTGAGTCGTATTAAGTAC
TCTAGCCTTAAGAGCTGTAATTGAACTGGGAGTGGACACCTGTGGAGAGAAAGGCAAAGTGGATGTCAGT
AAGACCAATAGGTGCCTATCAGAAACGCAAGAGTCTTCTCTGTCTCGACAAGCCCAGTTTCTATTGGTCT
CCTTAAACCTGTCTTGTAACCTTGATACTTACCTGCCCAGTGCCTCACGACCAACTTCTGCAAGGCTACC
TTAAGAGAGTCACTGCAGCTTAAGTTCGAGACTGTTGTGTCAGAAGCACTGACTGCGTTAGCAATTTAAC
TGTGATAAACTACCGCAATAAAGCTTCTAGTGATCTGACGGTTCACTAAACGAGCTCTGCTTATATAGAC
CTCCCACCGTACACGCCTACCGCCCATTTGCGTCAACGGGGCGGGCGATCGCAGTTGTTACGACATTTTG
GAAAGTCCCGTTGATTTTGGTGCCAAAACAAACTCCCATTGACGTCAATGGGGTGGAGACTTGGAAATCC
CCGTGAGTCAAACCGCTATCCACGCCCATTGGTGTACTGCCAAAACCGCATCACCATGGTAATAGCGATG
ACTAATACGTAGATGTACTGCCAAGTAGGAAAGTCCCGTAAGGTCATGTACTGGGCATAATGCCAGGCGG
GCCATTTACCGTCATTGACGTCAATAGGGGGCGGACTTGGCATATGATACACTTGATGTACTGCCAAGTG
GGCAGTTTACCGTAAATACTCCACCCATTGACGTCAATGGAAAGTCCCTATTGGCGTTACTATGGGAACA
TACGTCATTATTGACGTCAATGGGCGGGGGTCGTTGGGCGGTCAGCCAGGCGGGCCATTTACCGTAAGTT
ATGTAACGCGGAACTCCATATATGGGCTATGAACTAATGACCCCGTAATTGATTACTATTAATAACTAGT
CAATAATCAATGCCAACATGGCGGTCATATTGGACATGAGCCAATATAAATGTACATATTATGATATAGA
TACAACGTATGCAATGGCCAATAGCCAATATTGATTTATGCTATATAACCAATGAATAATATGGCTAATG
GCCAATATTGAAGATCTGTCGAGCCATGTGAGCAAAAGGCCAGCAAAAGGCCAGGAACCGTAAAAAGGCC
GCGTTGCTGGCGTTTTTCCATAGGCTCCGCCCCCCTGACGAGCATCACAAAAATCGACGCTCAAGTCAGA
GGTGGCGAAACCCGACAGGACTATAAAGATACCAGGCGTTTCCCCCTGGAAGCTCCCTCGTGCGCTCTCC
TGTTCCGACCCTGCCGCTTACCGGATACCTGTCCGCCTTTCTCCCTTCGGGAAGCGTGGCGCTTTCTCAT
AGCTCACGCTGTAGGTATCTCAGTTCGGTGTAGGTCGTTCGCTCCAAGCTGGGCTGTGTGCACGAACCCC
CCGTTCAGCCCGACCGCTGCGCCTTATCCGGTAACTATCGTCTTGAGTCCAACCCGGTAAGACACGACTT
ATCGCCACTGGCAGCAGCCACTGGTAACAGGATTAGCAGAGCGAGGTATGTAGGCGGTGCTACAGAGTTC
TTGAAGTGGTGGCCTAACTACGGCTACACTAGAAGAACAGTATTTGGTATCTGCGCTCTGCTGAAGCCAG
TTACCTTCGGAAAAAGAGTTGGTAGCTCTTGATCCGGCAAACAAACCACCGCTGGTAGCGGTGGTTTTTT
TGTTTGCAAGCAGCAGATTACGCGCAGAAAAAAAGGATCTCAAGAAGATCCTTTGATCTTTTCTACGGGG
TCTGACGCTCAGTGGAACGAAAACTCACGTTAAGGGATTTTGGTCATGAGATTATCAAAAAGGATCTTCA
CCTAGATCCTTTTAAATTAAAAATGAAGTTTTAAATCAATCTAAAGTATATATGAGTAAACTTGGTCTGA
CAGTTACCAATGCTTAATCAGTGAGGCACCTATCTCAGCGATCTGTCTATTTCGTTCATCCATAGTTGCC
TGACTCCCCGTCGTGTAGATAACTACGATACGGGAGGGCTTACCATCTGGCCCCAGTGCTGCAATGATAC
CGCGAGACCCACGCTCACCGGCTCCAGATTTATCAGCAATAAACCAGCCAGCCGGAAGGGCCGAGCGCAG
AAGTGGTCCTGCAACTTTATCCGCCTCCATCCAGTCTATTAATTGTTGCCGGGAAGCTAGAGTAAGTAGT
TCGCCAGTTAATAGTTTGCGCAACGTTGTTGCCATTGCTACAGGCATCGTGGTGTCACGCTCGTCGTTTG
GTATGGCTTCATTCAGCTCCGGTTCCCAACGATCAAGGCGAGTTACATGATCCCCCATGTTGTGCAAAAA
AGCGGTTAGCTCCTTCGGTCCTCCGATCGTTGTCAGAAGTAAGTTGGCCGCAGTGTTATCACTCATGGTT
ATGGCAGCACTGCATAATTCTCTTACTGTCATGCCATCCGTAAGATGCTTTTCTGTGACTGGTGAGTACT
CAACCAAGTCATTCTGAGAATAGTGTATGCGGCGACCGAGTTGCTCTTGCCCGGCGTCAATACGGGATAA
TACCGCGCCACATAGCAGAACTTTAAAAGTGCTCATCATTGGAAAACGTTCTTCGGGGCGAAAACTCTCA
AGGATCTTACCGCTGTTGAGATCCAGTTCGATGTAACCCACTCGTGCACCCAACTGATCTTCAGCATCTT
TTACTTTCACCAGCGTTTCTGGGTGAGCAAAAACAGGAAGGCAAAATGCCGCAAAAAAGGGAATAAGGGC
GACACGGAAATGTTGAATACTCATACTCTTCCTTTTTCAATATTATTGAAGCATTTATCAGGGTTATTGT
CTCATGAGCGGATACATATTTGAATGTATTTAGAAAAATAAACAAATAGGGGTTCCGCGCACATTTCCCC
GAAAAGTGCCACCTGACGTCTAAGAAACCATTATTATCATGACATTAACCTATAAAAATAGGCGTATCAC
GAGGCCCTTTCGTCTCGCGCGTTTCGGTGATGACGGTGAAAACCTCTGACACATGCAGCTCCCGGAGACG
GTCACAGCTTGTCTGTAAGCGGATGCCGGGAGCAGACAAGCCCGTCAGGGCGCGTCAGCGGGTGTTGGCG
GGTGTCGGGGCTGGCTTAACTATGCGGCATCAGAGCAGATTGTACTGAGAGTGCACCATACGCGGATCCT
TATCGCTATCGATTCACACAAAAAACCAACACACAGATGTAATGAAAATAAAGATATTTTATTGCGGCCA
TCGTGATGGCAGGTTGGGCGTCGCTTGGTCGGTCATTTCGAACCCCAGAGTCCCGCTCAGAAGAACTCGT
CAAGAAGGCGATAGAAGGCGATGCGCTGCGAATCGGGAGCGGCGATACCGTAAAGCACGAGGAAGCGGTC
AGCCCATTCGCCGCCAAGCTCTTCAGCAATATCACGGGTAGCCAACGCTATGTCCTGATAGCGGTCCGCC
ACACCCAGCCGGCCACAGTCGATGAATCCAGAAAAGCGGCCATTTTCCACCATGATATTCGGCAAGCAGG
CATCGCCATGGGTCACGACGAGATCCTCGCCGTCGGGCATGCGCGCCTTGAGCCTGGCGAACAGTTCGGC
TGGCGCGAGCCCCTGATGCTCTTCGTCCAGATCATCCTGATCGACAAGACCGGCTTCCATCCGAGTACGT
GCTCGCTCGATGCGATGTTTCGCTTGGTGGTCGAATGGGCAGGTAGCCGGATCAAGCGTATGCAGCCGCC
GCATTGCATCAGCCATGATGGATACTTTCTCGGCAGGAGCAAGGTGAGATGACAGGAGATCCTGCCCCGG
CACTTCGCCCAATAGCAGCCAGTCCCTTCCCGCTTCAGTGACAACGTCGAGCACAGCTGCGCAAGGAACG
CCCGTCGTGGCCAGCCACGATAGCCGCGCTGCCTCGTCCTGCAGTTCATTCAGGGCACCGGACAGGTCGG
TCTTGACAAAAAGAACCGGGCGCCCCTGCGCTGACAGCCGGAACACGGCGGCATCAGAGCAGCCGATTGT
CTGTTGTGCCCAGTCATAGCCGAATAGCCTCTCCACCCAAGCGGCCGGAGAACCTGCGTGCAATCCATCT
TGTTCAATCATGGTGGCTCTAGCCTTAAGTTCGAGACTGTTGTGTCAGAAGAATCAAGCTTTTTGCAAAA
GCCTAGGCCTCCAAAAAAGCCTCCTCACTACTTCTGGAATAGCTCAGAGGCCGAGGCGGCCTCGGCCTCT
GCATAAATAAAAAAAATTAGTCAGCCATGGGGCGGAGAATGGGCGGAACTGGGCGGAGTTAGGGGCGGGA
TGGGCG
